>Addgene plasmid #128527 | pMJA152 | addgene full sequence | sequence record 251673 | Addgene NGS Result
CGCTGTAGGTATCTCAGTTCGGTGTAGGTCGTTCGCTCCAAGCTGGGCTGTGTGCACGAACCCCCCGTTC
AGCCCGACCGCTGCGCCTTATCCGGTAACTATCGTCTTGAGTCCAACCCGGTAAGACACGACTTATCGCC
ACTGGCAGCAGCCACTGGTAACAGGATTAGCAGAGCGAGGTATGTAGGCGGTGCTACAGAGTTCTTGAAG
TGGTGGCCTAACTACGGCTACACTAGAAGGACAGTATTTGGTATCTGCGCTCTGCTGAAGCCAGTTACCT
TCGGAAAAAGAGTTGGTAGCTCTTGATCCGGCAAACAAACCACCGCTGGTAGCGGTGGTTTTTTTGTTTG
CAAGCAGCAGATTACGCGCAGAAAAAAAGGATCTCAAGAAGATCCTTTGATCTTTTCTACGGGGTCTGAC
GCTCAGTGGAACGAAAACTCACGTTAAGGGATTTTGGTCATGAGATTATCAAAAAGGATCTTCACCTAGA
TCCTTTTAAATTAAAAATGAAGTTTTAAATCAATCTAAAGTATATATGAGTAAACTTGGTCTGACAGTTA
CCAATGCTTAATCAGTGAGGCACCTATCTCAGCGATCTGTCTATTTCGTTCATCCATAGTTGCCTGACTC
CCCGTCGTGTAGATAACTACGATACGGGAGGGCTTACCATCTGGCCCCAGTGCTGCAATGATACCGCGAG
ACCCACGCTCACCGGCTCCAGATTTATCAGCAATAAACCAGCCAGCCGGAAGGGCCGAGCGCAGAAGTGG
TCCTGCAACTTTATCCGCCTCCATCCAGTCTATTAATTGTTGCCGGGAAGCTAGAGTAAGTAGTTCGCCA
GTTAATAGTTTGCGCAACGTTGTTGCCATTGCTGCAGGCATCGTGGTGTCACGCTCGTCGTTTGGTATGG
CTTCATTCAGCTCCGGTTCCCAACGATCAAGGCGAGTTACATGATCCCCCATGTTGTGCAAAAAAGCGGT
TAGCTCCTTCGGTCCTCCGATCGTTGTCAGAAGTAAGTTGGCCGCAGTGTTATCACTCATGGTTATGGCA
GCACTGCATAATTCTCTTACTGTCATGCCATCCGTAAGATGCTTTTCTGTGACTGGTGAGTACTCAACCA
AGTCATTCTGAGAATAGTGTATGCGGCGACCGAGTTGCTCTTGCCCGGCGTCAACACGGGATAATACCGC
GCCACATAGCAGAACTTTAAAAGTGCTCATCATTGGAAAACGTTCTTCGGGGCGAAAACTCTCAAGGATC
TTACCGCTGTTGAGATCCAGTTCGATGTAACCCACTCGTGCACCCAACTGATCTTCAGCATCTTTTACTT
TCACCAGCGTTTCTGGGTGAGCAAAAACAGGAAGGCAAAATGCCGCAAAAAAGGGAATAAGGGCGACACG
GAAATGTTGAATACTCATACTCTTCCTTTTTCAATATTATTGAAGCATTTATCAGGGTTATTGTCTCATG
AGCGGATACATATTTGAATGTATTTAGAAAAATAAACAAATAGGGGTTCCGCGCACATTTCCCCGAAAAG
TGCCACCTGACGTCTAAGAAACCATTATTATCATGACATTAACCTATAAAAATAGGCGTATCACGAGGCC
CTTTCGTCTTCAAGAATTAATTCTCATGTTTGACAGCTTATCATCGATAAGCTGACTCATGTTGGTATTG
TGAAATAGACGCAGATCGGGAACACTGAAAAATAACAGTTATTATTCGAGATCTAACATCCAAAGACGAA
AGGTTGAATGAAACCTTTTTGCCATCCGACATCCACAGGTCCATTCTCACACATAAGTGCCAAACGCAAC
AGGAGGGGATACACTAGCAGCAGACCGTTGCAAACGCAGGACCTCCACTCCTCTTCTCCTCAACACCCAC
TTTTGCCATCGAAAAACCAGCCCAGTTATTGGGCTTGATTGGAGCTCGCTCATTCCAATTCCTTCTATTA
GGCTACTAACACCATGACTTTATTAGCCTGTCTATCCTGGCCCCCCTGGCGAGGTTCATGTTTGTTTATT
TCCGAATGCAACAAGCTCCGCATTACACCCGAACATCACTCCAGATGAGGGCTTTCTGAGTGTGGGGTCA
AATAGTTTCATGTTCCCCAAATGGCCCAAAACTGACAGTTTAAACGCTGTCTTGGAACCTAATATGACAA
AAGCGTGATCTCATCCAAGATGAACTAAGTTTGGTTCGTTGAAATGCTAACGGCCAGTTGGTCAAAAAGA
AACTTCCAAAAGTCGGCATACCGTTTGTCTTGTTTGGTATTGATTGACGAATGCTCAAAAATAATCTCAT
TAATGCTTAGCGCAGTCTCTCTATCGCTTCTGAACCCCGGTGCACCTGTGCCGAAACGCAAATGGGGAAA
CACCCGCTTTTTGGATGATTATGCATTGTCTCCACATTGTATGCTTCCAAGATTCTGGTGGGAATACTGC
TGATAGCCTAACGTTCATGATCAAAATTTAACTGTTCTAACCCCTACTTGACAGCAATATATAAACAGAA
GGAAGCTGCCCTGTCTTAAACCTTTTTTTTTATCATCATTATTAGCTTACTTTCATAATTGCGACTGGTT
CCAATTGACAAGCTTTTGATTTTAACGACTTTTAACGACAACTTGAGAAGATCAAAAAACAACTAATTAT
TCGAAGGATCCAAACGATGAGATTTCCTTCAATTTTTACTGCAGTTTTATTCGCAGCATCCTCCGCATTA
GCTGCTCCAGTCAACACTACAACAGAAGATGAAACGGCACAAATTCCGGCTGAAGCTGTCATCGGTTACT
CAGATTTAGAAGGGGATTTCGATGTTGCTGTTTTGCCATTTTCCAACAGCACAAATAACGGGTTATTGTT
TATAAATACTACTATTGCCAGCATTGCTGCTAAAGAAGAAGGGGTATCTCTCGAGAAAAGAGAGGCTGAA
GCTCAGGAGGAGTGTCGCGAGCAGATGCAGAGACAGCAGATGCTCAGCCACTGCCGGATGTATATGAGAC
AGCAGATGGAGGAGAGCACGTACCAGACCATGCCCAGGCGGGGAATGGAGCCGCATATGAGCGAGTGCTG
CGAGCAGCTGGAGGGGATGGACGAGGCATGCAGATGCGAAGGCTTAAGGATGATGATGAGGATGATGCAA
CAGAAGGAGATGCAACCCCGAGGGGAGCAGATGCGAAGGATGATGAGGCTGGCCGAGAATATCCCTTCCC
GCTGCAACCTCAGTCCCATGAGATGCCCCATGGGTGGCTCCATTGCCGGGTTCTGAGAATTCCCTAGGGC
GGCCGCGAATTAATTCGCCTTAGACATGACTGTTCCTCAGTTCAAGTTGGGCACTTACGAGAAGACCGGT
CTTGCTAGATTCTAATCAAGAGGATGTCAGAATGCCATTTGCCTGAGAGATGCAGGCTTCATTTTTGATA
CTTTTTTATTTGTAACCTATATAGTATAGGATTTTTTTTGTCATTTTGTTTCTTCTCGTACGAGCTTGCT
CCTGATCAGCCTATCTCGCAGCTGATGAATATCTTGTGGTAGGGGTTTGGGAAAATCATTCGAGTTTGAT
GTTTTTCTTGGTATTTCCCACTCCTCTTCAGAGTACAGAAGATTAAGTGAGACGTTCGTTTGTGCAAGCT
TATCGATAAGCTTTAATGCGGTAGTTTATCACAGTTAAATTGCTAACGCAGTCAGGCACCGTGTATGAAA
TCTAACAATGCGCTCATCGTCATCCTCGGCACCGTCACCCTGGATGCTGTAGGCATAGGCTTGGTTATGC
CGGTACTGCCGGGCCTCTTGCGGGATATCGTCCATTCCGACAGCATCGCCAGTCACTATGGCGTGCTGCT
AGCGCTATATGCGTTGATGCAATTTCTATGCGCACCCGTTCTCGGAGCACTGTCCGACCGCTTTGGCCGC
CGCCCAGTCCTGCTCGCTTCGCTACTTGGAGCCACTATCGACTACGCGATCATGGCGACCACACCCGTCC
TGTGGATCTATCGAATCTAAATGTAAGTTAAAATCTCTAAATAATTAAATAAGTCCCAGTTTCTCCATAC
GAACCTTAACAGCATTGCGGTGAGCATCTAGACCTTCAACAGCAGCCAGATCCATCACTGCTTGGCCAAT
ATGTTTCAGTCCCTCAGGAGTTACGTCTTGTGAAGTGATGAACTTCTGGAAGGTTGCAGTGTTAACTCCG
CTGTATTGACGGGCATATCCGTACGTTGGCAAAGTGTGGTTGGTACCGGAGGAGTAATCTCCACAACTCT
CTGGAGAGTAGGCACCAACAAACACAGATCCAGCGTGTTGTACTTGATCAACATAAGAAGAAGCATTCTC
GATTTGCAGGATCAAGTGTTCAGGAGCGTACTGATTGGACATTTCCAAAGCCTGCTCGTAGGTTGCAACC
GATAGGGTTGTAGAGTGTGCAATACACTTGCGTACAATTTCAACCCTTGGCAACTGCACAGCTTGGTTGT
GAACAGCATCTTCAATTCTGGCAAGCTCCTTGTCTGTCATATCGACAGCCAACAGAATCACCTGGGAATC
AATACCATGTTCAGCTTGAGACAGAAGGTCTGAGGCAACGAAATCTGGATCAGCGTATTTATCAGCAATA
ACTAGAACTTCAGAAGGCCCAGCAGGCATGTCAATACTACACAGGGCTGATGTGTCATTTTGAACCATCA
TCTTGGCAGCAGTAACGAACTGGTTTCCTGGACCAAATATTTTGTCACACTTAGGAACAGTTTCTGTTCC
GTAAGCCATAGCAGCTACTGCCTGGGCGCCTCCTGCTAGCACGATACACTTAGCACCAACCTTGTGGGCA
ACGTAGATGACTTCTGGGGTAAGGGTACCATCCTTCTTAGGTGGAGATGCAAAAACAATTTCTTTGCAAC
CAGCAACTTTGGCAGGAACACCCAGCATCAGGGAAGTGGAAGGCAGAATTGCGGTTCCACCAGGAATATA
GAGGCCAACTTTCTCAATAGGTCTTGCAAAACGAGAGCAGACTACACCAGGGCAAGTCTCAACTTGCAAC
GTCTCCGTTAGTTGAGCTTCATGGAATTTCCTGACGTTATCTATAGAGAGATCAATGGCTCTCTTAACGT
TATCTGGCAATTGCATAAGTTCCTCTGGGAAAGGAGCTTCTAACACAGGTGTCTTCAAAGCGACTCCATC
AAACTTGGCAGTTAGTTCTAAAAGGGCTTTGTCACCATTTTGACGAACATTGTCGACAATTGGTTTGACT
AATTCCATAATCTGTTCCGTTTTCTGGATAGGACGACGAAGGGCATCTTCAATTTCTTGTGAGGAGGCCT
TAGAAACGTCAATTTTGCACAATTCAATACGACCTTCAGAAGGGACTTCTTTAGGTTTGGATTCTTCTTT
AGGTTGTTCCTTGGTGTATCCTGGCTTGGCATCTCCTTTCCTTCTAGTGACCTTTAGGGACTTCATATCC
AGGTTTCTCTCCACCTCGTCCAACGTCACACCGTACTTGGCACATCTAACTAATGCAAAATAAAATAAGT
CAGCACATTCCCAGGCTATATCTTCCTTGGATTTAGCTTCTGCAAGTTCATCAGCTTCCTCCCTAATTTT
AGCGTTCAACAAAACTTCGTCGTCAAATAACCGTTTGGTATAAGAACCTTCTGGAGCATTGCTCTTACGA
TCCCACAAGGTGGCTTCCATGGCTCTAAGACCCTTTGATTGGCCAAAACAGGAAGTGCGTTCCAAGTGAC
AGAAACCAACACCTGTTTGTTCAACCACAAATTTCAAGCAGTCTCCATCACAATCCAATTCGATACCCAG
CAACTTTTGAGTTGCTCCAGATGTAGCACCTTTATACCACAAACCGTGACGACGAGATTGGTAGACTCCA
GTTTGTGTCCTTATAGCCTCCGGAATAGACTTTTTGGACGAGTACACCAGGCCCAACGAGTAATTAGAAG
AGTCAGCCACCAAAGTAGTGAATAGACCATCGGGGCGGTCAGTAGTCAAAGACGCCAACAAAATTTCACT
GACAGGGAACTTTTTGACATCTTCAGAAAGTTCGTATTCAGTAGTCAATTGCCGAGCATCAATAATGGGG
ATTATACCAGAAGCAACAGTGGAAGTCACATCTACCAACTTTGCGGTCTCAGAAAAAGCATAAACAGTTC
TACTACCGCCATTAGTGAAACTTTTCAAATCGCCCAGTGGAGAAGAAAAAGGCACAGCGATACTAGCATT
AGCGGGCAAGGATGCAACTTTATCAACCAGGGTCCTATAGATAACCCTAGCGCCTGGGATCATCCTTTGG
ACAACTCTTTCTGCCAAATCTAGGTCCAAAATCACTTCATTGATACCATTATTGTACAACTTGAGCAAGT
TGTCGATCAGCTCCTCAAATTGGTCCTCTGTAACGGATGACTCAACTTGCACATTAACTTGAAGCTCAGT
CGATTGAGTGAACTTGATCAGGTTGTGCAGCTGGTCAGCAGCATAGGGAAACACGGCTTTTCCTACCAAA
CTCAAGGAATTATCAAACTCTGCAACACTTGCGTATGCAGGTAGCAAGGGAAATGTCATACTTGAAGTCG
GACAGTGAGTGTAGTCTTGAGAAATTCTGAAGCCGTATTTTTATTATCAGTGAGTCAGTCATCAGGAGAT
CCTCTACGCCGGACGCATCGTGGCCGGCATCACCGGCGCCACAGGTGCGGTTGCTGGCGCCTATATCGCC
GACATCACCGATGGGGAAGATCGGGCTCGCCACTTCGGGCTCATGAGCGCTTGTTTCGGCGTGGGTATGG
TGGCAGGCCCCGTGGCCGGGGGACTGTTGGGCGCCATCTCCTTGCATGCACCATTCCTTGCGGCGGCGGT
GCTCAACGGCCTCAACCTACTACTGGGCTGCTTCCTAATGCAGGAGTCGCATAAGGGAGAGCGTCGAGTA
TCTATGATTGGAAGTATGGGAATGGTGATACCCGCATTCTTCAGTGTCTTGAGGTCTCCTATCAGATTAT
GCCCAACTAAAGCAACCGGAGGAGGAGATTTCATGGTAAATTTCTCTGACTTTTGGTCATCAGTAGACTC
GAACTGTGAGACTATCTCGGTTATGACAGCAGAAATGTCCTTCTTGGAGACAGTAAATGAAGTCCCACCA
ATAAAGAAATCCTTGTTATCAGGAACAAACTTCTTGTTTCGAACTTTTTCGGTGCCTTGAACTATAAAAT
GTAGAGTGGATATGTCGGGTAGGAATGGAGCGGGCAAATGCTTACCTTCTGGACCTTCAAGAGGTATGTA
GGGTTTGTAGATACTGATGCCAACTTCAGTGACAACGTTGCTATTTCGTTCAAACCATTCCGAATCCAGA
GAAATCAAAGTTGTTTGTCTACTATTGATCCAAGCCAGTGCGGTCTTGAAACTGACAATAGTGTGCTCGT
GTTTTGAGGTCATCTTTGTATGAATAAATCTAGTCTTTGATCTAAATAATCTTGACGAGCCAGACGATAA
TACCAATCTAAACTCTTTAAACGTTAAAGGACAAGTATGTCTGCCTGTATTAAACCCCAAATCAGCTCGT
AGTCTGATCCTCATCAACTTGAGGGGCACTATCTTGTTTTAGAGAAATTTGCGGAGATGCGATATCGAGA
AAAAGGTACGCTGATTTTAAACGTGAAATTTATCTCAAGATCTGCTGCCTCGCGCGTTTCGGTGATGACG
GTGAAAACCTCTGACACATGCAGCTCCCGGAGACGGTCACAGCTTGTCTGTAAGCGGATGCCGGGAGCAG
ACAAGCCCGTCAGGGCGCGTCAGCGGGTGTTGGCGGGTGTCGGGGCGCAGCCATGACCCAGTCACGTAGC
GATAGCGGAGTGTATACTGGCTTAACTATGCGGCATCAGAGCAGATTGTACTGAGAGTGCACCATATGCG
GTGTGAAATACCGCACAGATGCGTAAGGAGAAAATACCGCATCAGGCGCTCTTCCGCTTCCTCGCTCACT
GACTCGCTGCGCTCGGTCGTTCGGCTGCGGCGAGCGGTATCAGCTCACTCAAAGGCGGTAATACGGTTAT
CCACAGAATCAGGGGATAACGCAGGAAAGAACATGTGAGCAAAAGGCCAGCAAAAGGCCAGGAACCGTAA
AAAGGCCGCGTTGCTGGCGTTTTTCCATAGGCTCCGCCCCCCTGACGAGCATCACAAAAATCGACGCTCA
AGTCAGAGGTGGCGAAACCCGACAGGACTATAAAGATACCAGGCGTTTCCCCCTGGAAGCTCCCTCGTGC
GCTCTCCTGTTCCGACCCTGCCGCTTACCGGATACCTGTCCGCCTTTCTCCCTTCGGGAAGCGTGGCGCT
TTCTCATAGCTCA
Features (pLannotate 1.2.2; 15 found; start..end, strand, type, name):
    558..1418    -  CDS            AmpR: β-lactamase; bla; confers resistance to ampicillin, carbenicillin, and related antibiotics
   1419..1523    -  promoter       AmpR promoter: bla
   1640..1663    +  promoter       tet promoter (fragment): E. coli promoter for tetracycline efflux protein gene
   1730..2665    +  promoter       AOX1 promoter: Pichia pastoris AOX1; inducible promoter, regulated by methanol
   2677..2943    +  CDS            α-factor secretion signal: N-terminal secretion signal from S. cerevisiae alpha-factor; MFα1; Cleavage by the Kex2 protease occurs after the dibasic KR sequence. The EA dipeptides are then removed by dipeptidyl aminopeptidase A.
   2932..3273    +  CDS            BE2S1 (fragment): 2SS1_BEREX - Experimental evidence at protein level: Swiss-Prot protein existence level 1. This is a 2S seed storage protein. From Bertholletia excelsa (Brazil nut).
   3307..3372    +  CDS            AOX1 (fragment): ALOX1_KOMPC - Experimental evidence at protein level: Swiss-Prot protein existence level 1. Major isoform of alcohol oxidase, which catalyzes the oxidation of methanol to formaldehyde and hydrogen peroxide, the first step in the methanol utilization pathway of methylotrophic yeasts. From Komagataella phaffii (strain ATCC 76273 / CBS 7435 / CECT 11047 / NRRL Y-11430 / Wegner 21-1) (Yeast) (Pichia pastoris).
   3376..3622    +  terminator     AOX1 terminator: Pichia pastoris AOX1; transcription terminator for AOX1
   3705..3998    +  CDS            TcR (fragment): tetracycline efflux protein; tet; confers resistance to tetracycline
   4035..6569    -  CDS            PpHIS4: multifunctional enzyme, required for histidine biosynthesis; Pichia pastoris HIS4; auxotrophic marker for Pichia pastoris
   6648..6927    +  CDS            TcR (fragment): tetracycline efflux protein; tet; confers resistance to tetracycline
   6924..7672    +  misc_feature   AOX1 3' fragment: region downstream of Pichia pastoris AOX1 gene
   7674..7714    +  CDS            rop (fragment): Rop protein, which maintains plasmids at low copy number; rop
   7816..7956    +  misc_feature   bom: basis of mobility region from pBR322
   8142..387     -  rep_origin     ori (across the origin): high-copy-number ColE1/pMB1/pBR322/pUC origin of replication
