[The description below was written by a language model from this plasmid's Addgene catalogue record and pLannotate feature annotations shown in this document.]
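Description:
pMJA152 is a Pichia pastoris (Komagataella phaffii) expression plasmid built on the Invitrogen pPIC9 backbone, designed to produce a secreted mutant form of Ber e 1, the 2S seed storage protein from Brazil nut (Bertholletia excelsa). The sequenced construct is 8,343 nt. It is propagated in E. coli through a ColE1/pMB1-type origin and ampicillin resistance (AmpR with its bla promoter). Leftover pBR322 sequences are also annotated, including the bom site and fragments of rop, the tetracycline resistance gene and its promoter; these are non-functional remnants of the parental vector. In yeast, selection relies on the Pichia HIS4 gene, which complements histidine auxotrophy in his4 host strains.

The roughly 333 bp Ber e 1 insert was cloned between XhoI and EcoRI sites, in frame with the S. cerevisiae α-factor secretion signal. This prepro leader directs the protein into the secretory pathway and is removed by Kex2 cleavage after the dibasic KR motif, with the following EA dipeptides trimmed by dipeptidyl aminopeptidase A, releasing the mature protein into the culture medium. Transcription is driven by the methanol-inducible AOX1 promoter and ended by the AOX1 terminator. The AOX1 promoter together with the separate AOX1 3' fragment provides homology for integration at the chromosomal AOX1 locus, as is usual for pPIC9-type vectors, which lack a yeast replication origin.

According to the depositor, the insert carries the S59A substitution. The record does not state the experimental rationale for this mutation, but the construct is suited to producing recombinant mutant Ber e 1 for comparison with the wild-type protein.
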