Addgene plasmid #128527: pMJA152
Purpose: Expresses mutant Ber e 1 in Pichia
Depositing lab: Marcos Alcocer. Depositing organization: University of Nottingham.
Backbone
  Vector backbone: pPIC9
  Backbone manufacturer: Invitrogen
  Backbone size w/o insert (bp): 8016
  Vector type: Yeast Expression
  Selectable markers: HIS4
Growth in bacteria
  Bacterial resistance: Ampicillin, 100 μg/mL
  Growth temperature: 37°C
  Growth strain: DH5alpha
  Copy number: Unknown
Gene/Insert
  Gene/Insert name: mutant Ber e 1 (alt name: M80400)
  Species: Bertholletia excelsa
  Insert size (bp): 333
  Promoter: AOX1
  Cloning method: Restriction Enzyme; 5′ cloning site XhoI (not destroyed); 3′ cloning site EcoRI (not destroyed)
  Sequencing primers: 5′ CGACTGGTTCCAATTGACAAGCTTT; 3′ TGCATCTCTCAGGCAAATGGCA
Terms and licenses: Academic/Nonprofit Terms; Industry Terms: Not Available to Industry
Depositor comments: secreted Ber e 1 from Brazil nut mutant S59A
How to cite: pMJA152 was a gift from Marcos Alcocer (Addgene plasmid # 128527 ; http://n2t.net/addgene:128527 ; RRID:Addgene_128527)
