>Addgene plasmid #128527 | pMJA152 | depositor partial sequence | sequence record 246372 | Ber e 1 gene
GAGGCTGAAGCTCAGGAGGAGTGTCGCGAGCAGATGCAGAGACAGCAGATGCTCAGCCACTGCCGGATGT
ATATGAGACAGCAGATGGAGGAGAGCACGTACCAGACCATGCCCAGGCGGGGAATGGAGCCGCATATGAG
CGAGTGCTGCGAGCAGCTGGAGGGGATGGACGAGGCATGCAGATGCGAAGGCTTAAGGATGATGATGAGG
ATGATGCAACAGAAGGAGATGCAACCCCGAGGGGAGCAGATGCGAAGGATGATGAGGCTGGCCGAGAATA
TCCCTTCCCGCTGCAACCTCAGTCCCATGAGATGCCCCATGGGTGGCTCCATTGCCGGGTTCTGA
